>Addgene plasmid #36394 | pSMP-Luc | addgene partial sequence | sequence record 46644 | pSMP-F (5' TACATCGTGACCTGGGAAG 3')
AGCCCTTTGTCACCCTAAGCCTCCGCCTCCTCTTCCTCCATCCGCCCCGTCTCTCCCCCTTGAACCTCCT
CGTTCGACCCCGCCTCGATCCTCCCTTTATCCAGCCCTCACTCCTTCTCTAGGCGCCGGAATTAGATCTC
TCGACTAGGGATAACAGGGTAATTGTTTGAATGAGGCTTCAGTACTTTACAGAATCGTTGCCTGCACATC
TTGGAAACACTTGCTGGGATTACTTCTTCAGGTTAACCCAACAGAAGGCTCGAGAAGGTATATTGCTGTT
GACAGTGAGCGCCCGCCTGAAGTCTCTGATTAATAGTGAAGCCACAGATGTATTAATCAGAGACTTCAGG
CGGTTGCCTACTGCCTCGGAATTCAAGGGGCTACTTTAGGAGCAATTATCTTGTTTACTAAAACTGAATA
CCTTGCTATCTCTTTGATACATTTTTACAAAGCTGAATTAAAATGGTATAAATTAAATCACTTTTTTCAA
TTGGAAGACTAATGCGTTTAAACACGCGGCGACGCGTTCTACCGGGTAGGGGAGGCGCTTTTCCCAAGGC
AGTCTGGAGCATGCGCTTTAGCAGCCCCGCTGGGCACTTGGCGCTACACAAGTGGCCTCTGGCCTCGCAC
ACATTCCACATCCACCGGTAGGCGCCAACCGGCTCCGTTCTTTGGTGGCCCCTTCGCGCCACCTTCTACT
CCTCCCCTAGTCAGGAAGTTCCCCCCCGCCCCGCAGCTCGCGTCGTGCAGGACGTGACAAATGGAAGTAG
CACGTCTCACTAGTCTCGTGCAGATGGACAGCACCGCTGAG
