[The description below was written by a language model from this plasmid's Addgene catalogue record.]
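Description:
pSMP-Luc is a retroviral RNAi vector built on the pSMP backbone (about 6.7 kb without insert) and intended for delivery of a short hairpin RNA into mammalian cells. It is propagated in bacteria as a high-copy plasmid under ampicillin selection, in a recombination-deficient strain of the kind commonly used to stabilise the repeated sequences found in retroviral vectors. Transduced or transfected mammalian cells are selected with puromycin.

Despite the insert being listed as "Firefly Luciferase", the payload is not a luciferase reporter gene. It is an shRNA directed against firefly luciferase, cloned as a hairpin cassette between XhoI and EcoRI sites, both of which remain intact. Because firefly luciferase is not present in ordinary mammalian cells, a hairpin of this kind typically serves as a non-targeting negative control alongside gene-specific shRNAs in the same backbone. It could equally be used to knock down a luciferase reporter. The associated publication concerns chromatin-modifying enzymes as modulators of reprogramming, which fits a role as a control in knockdown experiments, although the record does not state the purpose explicitly.

The record does not include a feature table. It therefore does not specify the promoter driving the hairpin, any surrounding microRNA-type context, the arrangement of the long terminal repeats and packaging signal, or the promoter for the puromycin resistance gene. Producing infectious particles would be expected to require viral proteins supplied in trans by a packaging system, as is usual for retroviral vectors, but no details are recorded.
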