Addgene plasmid #36394: pSMP-Luc
Depositing lab: George Daley. Depositing organization: Boston Children's Hospital. Publication: Chromatin-modifying enzymes as modulators of reprogramming. Onder TT, Kara N, Cherry A, Sinha AU, Zhu N, Bernt KM, Cahan P, Marcarci BO, Unternaehrer J, Gupta PB, Lander ES, Armstrong SA, Daley GQ. Nature. 2012 Mar 4;483(7391):598-602. doi: 10.1038/nature10953. PubMed 22388813.
Backbone
  Vector backbone: pSMP
  Backbone manufacturer: Steve Elledge
  Backbone size w/o insert (bp): 6699
  Vector type: Mammalian Expression, Retroviral, RNAi
  Selectable markers: Puromycin
Growth in bacteria
  Bacterial resistance: Ampicillin, 100 μg/mL
  Growth temperature: 30°C
  Growth strain: Stbl3
  Copy number: High Copy
Gene/Insert
  Gene/Insert name: Firefly Luciferase
  gRNA/shRNA sequence: CCCGCCTGAAGTCTCTGATTAA
  Cloning method: Restriction Enzyme; 5′ cloning site XhoI (not destroyed); 3′ cloning site EcoRI (not destroyed)
  Sequencing primers: 5′ pSMP-F
Terms and licenses: Academic/Nonprofit Terms; Industry Terms: Not Available to Industry
How to cite: pSMP-Luc was a gift from George Daley (Addgene plasmid # 36394 ; http://n2t.net/addgene:36394 ; RRID:Addgene_36394)
